>Addgene plasmid #70182 | FUCas9Cherry | addgene full sequence | sequence record 209679 | Addgene NGS Result
TTCTTGAAGTGGTGGCCTAACTACGGCTACACTAGAAGAACAGTATTTGGTATCTGCGCTCTGCTGAAGC
CAGTTACCTTCGGAAAAAGAGTTGGTAGCTCTTGATCCGGCAAACAAACCACCGCTGGTAGCGGTGGTTT
TTTTGTTTGCAAGCAGCAGATTACGCGCAGAAAAAAAGGATCTCAAGAAGATCCTTTGATCTTTTCTACG
GGGTCTGACGCTCAGTGGAACGAAAACTCACGTTAAGGGATTTTGGTCATGAGATTATCAAAAAGGATCT
TCACCTAGATCCTTTTAAATTAAAAATGAAGTTTTAAATCAATCTAAAGTATATATGAGTAAACTTGGTC
TGACAGTTACCAATGCTTAATCAGTGAGGCACCTATCTCAGCGATCTGTCTATTTCGTTCATCCATAGTT
GCCTGACTCCCCGTCGTGTAGATAACTACGATACGGGAGGGCTTACCATCTGGCCCCAGTGCTGCAATGA
TACCGCGAGACCCACGCTCACCGGCTCCAGATTTATCAGCAATAAACCAGCCAGCCGGAAGGGCCGAGCG
CAGAAGTGGTCCTGCAACTTTATCCGCCTCCATCCAGTCTATTAATTGTTGCCGGGAAGCTAGAGTAAGT
AGTTCGCCAGTTAATAGTTTGCGCAACGTTGTTGCCATTGCTACAGGCATCGTGGTGTCACGCTCGTCGT
TTGGTATGGCTTCATTCAGCTCCGGTTCCCAACGATCAAGGCGAGTTACATGATCCCCCATGTTGTGCAA
AAAAGCGGTTAGCTCCTTCGGTCCTCCGATCGTTGTCAGAAGTAAGTTGGCCGCAGTGTTATCACTCATG
GTTATGGCAGCACTGCATAATTCTCTTACTGTCATGCCATCCGTAAGATGCTTTTCTGTGACTGGTGAGT
ACTCAACCAAGTCATTCTGAGAATAGTGTATGCGGCGACCGAGTTGCTCTTGCCCGGCGTCAATACGGGA
TAATACCGCGCCACATAGCAGAACTTTAAAAGTGCTCATCATTGGAAAACGTTCTTCGGGGCGAAAACTC
TCAAGGATCTTACCGCTGTTGAGATCCAGTTCGATGTAACCCACTCGTGCACCCAACTGATCTTCAGCAT
CTTTTACTTTCACCAGCGTTTCTGGGTGAGCAAAAACAGGAAGGCAAAATGCCGCAAAAAAGGGAATAAG
GGCGACACGGAAATGTTGAATACTCATACTCTTCCTTTTTCAATATTATTGAAGCATTTATCAGGGTTAT
TGTCTCATGAGCGGATACATATTTGAATGTATTTAGAAAAATAAACAAATAGGGGTTCCGCGCACATTTC
CCCGAAAAGTGCCACCTGACGTCGACGGATCGGGAGATCTCCCGATCCCCTATGGTGCACTCTCAGTACA
ATCTGCTCTGATGCCGCATAGTTAAGCCAGTATCTGCTCCCTGCTTGTGTGTTGGAGGTCGCTGAGTAGT
GCGCGAGCAAAATTTAAGCTACAACAAGGCAAGGCTTGACCGACAATTGCATGAAGAATCTGCTTAGGGT
TAGGCGTTTTGCGCTGCTTCGCGATGTACGGGCCAGATATACGCGTTGACATTGATTATTGACTAGTTAT
TAATAGTAATCAATTACGGGGTCATTAGTTCATAGCCCATATATGGAGTTCCGCGTTACATAACTTACGG
TAAATGGCCCGCCTGGCTGACCGCCCAACGACCCCCGCCCATTGACGTCAATAATGACGTATGTTCCCAT
AGTAACGCCAATAGGGACTTTCCATTGACGTCAATGGGTGGAGTATTTACGGTAAACTGCCCACTTGGCA
GTACATCAAGTGTATCATATGCCAAGTACGCCCCCTATTGACGTCAATGACGGTAAATGGCCCGCCTGGC
ATTATGCCCAGTACATGACCTTATGGGACTTTCCTACTTGGCAGTACATCTACGTATTAGTCATCGCTAT
TACCATGGTGATGCGGTTTTGGCAGTACATCAATGGGCGTGGATAGCGGTTTGACTCACGGGGATTTCCA
AGTCTCCACCCCATTGACGTCAATGGGAGTTTGTTTTGGCACCAAAATCAACGGGACTTTCCAAAATGTC
GTAACAACTCCGCCCCATTGACGCAAATGGGCGGTAGGCGTGTACGGTGGGAGGTCTATATAAGCAGCGC
GTTTTGCCTGTACTGGGTCTCTCTGGTTAGACCAGATCTGAGCCTGGGAGCTCTCTGGCTAACTAGGGAA
CCCACTGCTTAAGCCTCAATAAAGCTTGCCTTGAGTGCTTCAAGTAGTGTGTGCCCGTCTGTTGTGTGAC
TCTGGTAACTAGAGATCCCTCAGACCCTTTTAGTCAGTGTGGAAAATCTCTAGCAGTGGCGCCCGAACAG
GGACTTGAAAGCGAAAGGGAAACCAGAGGAGCTCTCTCGACGCAGGACTCGGCTTGCTGAAGCGCGCACG
GCAAGAGGCGAGGGGCGGCGACTGGTGAGTACGCCAAAAATTTTGACTAGCGGAGGCTAGAAGGAGAGAG
ATGGGTGCGAGAGCGTCAGTATTAAGCGGGGGAGAATTAGATCGCGATGGGAAAAAATTCGGTTAAGGCC
AGGGGGAAAGAAAAAATATAAATTAAAACATATAGTATGGGCAAGCAGGGAGCTAGAACGATTCGCAGTT
AATCCTGGCCTGTTAGAAACATCAGAAGGCTGTAGACAAATACTGGGACAGCTACAACCATCCCTTCAGA
CAGGATCAGAAGAACTTAGATCATTATATAATACAGTAGCAACCCTCTATTGTGTGCATCAAAGGATAGA
GATAAAAGACACCAAGGAAGCTTTAGACAAGATAGAGGAAGAGCAAAACAAAAGTAAGACCACCGCACAG
CAAGCGGCCGCTGATCTTCAGACCTGGAGGAGGAGATATGAGGGACAATTGGAGAAGTGAATTATATAAA
TATAAAGTAGTAAAAATTGAACCATTAGGAGTAGCACCCACCAAGGCAAAGAGAAGAGTGGTGCAGAGAG
AAAAAAGAGCAGTGGGAATAGGAGCTTTGTTCCTTGGGTTCTTGGGAGCAGCAGGAAGCACTATGGGCGC
AGCGTCAATGACGCTGACGGTACAGGCCAGACAATTATTGTCTGGTATAGTGCAGCAGCAGAACAATTTG
CTGAGGGCTATTGAGGCGCAACAGCATCTGTTGCAACTCACAGTCTGGGGCATCAAGCAGCTCCAGGCAA
GAATCCTGGCTGTGGAAAGATACCTAAAGGATCAACAGCTCCTGGGGATTTGGGGTTGCTCTGGAAAACT
CATTTGCACCACTGCTGTGCCTTGGAATGCTAGTTGGAGTAATAAATCTCTGGAACAGATTTGGAATCAC
ACGACCTGGATGGAGTGGGACAGAGAAATTAACAATTACACAAGCTTAATACACTCCTTAATTGAAGAAT
CGCAAAACCAGCAAGAAAAGAATGAACAAGAATTATTGGAATTAGATAAATGGGCAAGTTTGTGGAATTG
GTTTAACATAACAAATTGGCTGTGGTATATAAAATTATTCATAATGATAGTAGGAGGCTTGGTAGGTTTA
AGAATAGTTTTTGCTGTACTTTCTATAGTGAATAGAGTTAGGCAGGGATATTCACCATTATCGTTTCAGA
CCCACCTCCCAACCCCGAGGGGACCCGACAGGCCCGAAGGAATAGAAGAAGAAGGTGGAGAGAGAGACAG
AGACAGATCCATTCGATTAGTGAACGGATCGGCACTGCGTGCGCCAATTCTGCAGACAAATGGCAGTATT
CATCCACAATTTTAAAAGAAAAGGGGGGATTGGGGGGTACAGTGCAGGGGAAAGAATAGTAGACATAATA
GCAACAGACATACAAACTAAAGAATTACAAAAACAAATTACAAAAATTCAAAATTTTCGGGTTTATTACA
GGGACAGCAGAGATCCAGTTTGGTTAATTAACCCGTGTCGGCTCCAGATCTGGCCTCCGCGCCGGGTTTT
GGCGCCTCCCGCGGGCGCCCCCCTCCTCACGGCGAGCGCTGCCACGTCAGACGAAGGGCGCAGCGAGCGT
CCTGATCCTTCCGCCCGGACGCTCAGGACAGCGGCCCGCTGCTCATAAGACTCGGCCTTAGAACCCCAGT
ATCAGCAGAAGGACATTTTAGGACGGGACTTGGGTGACTCTAGGGCACTGGTTTTCTTTCCAGAGAGCGG
AACAGGCGAGGAAAAGTAGTCCCTTCTCGGCGATTCTGCGGAGGGATCTCCGTGGGGCGGTGAACGCCGA
TGATTATATAAGGACGCGCCGGGTGTGGCACAGCTAGTTCCGTCGCAGCCGGGATTTGGGTCGCGGTTCT
TGTTTGTGGATCGCTGTGATCGTCACTTGGTGAGTAGCGGGCTGCTGGGCTGGCCGGGGCTTTCGTGGCC
GCCGGGCCGCTCGGTGGGACGGAAGCGTGTGGAGAGACCGCCAAGGGCTGTAGTCTGGGTCCGCGAGCAA
GGTTGCCCTGAACTGGGGGTTGGGGGGAGCGCAGCAAAATGGCGGCTGTTCCCGAGTCTTGAATGGAAGA
CGCTTGTGAGGCGGGCTGTGAGGTCGTTGAAACAAGGTGGGGGGCATGGTGGGCGGCAAGAACCCAAGGT
CTTGAGGCCTTCGCTAATGCGGGAAAGCTCTTATTCGGGTGAGATGGGCTGGGGCACCATCTGGGGACCC
TGACGTGAAGTTTGTCACTGACTGGAGAACTCGGTTTGTCGTCTGTTGCGGGGGCGGCAGTTATGGCGGT
GCCGTTGGGCAGTGCACCCGTACCTTTGGGAGCGCGCGCCCTCGTCGTGTCGTGACGTCACCCGTTCTGT
TGGCTTATAATGCAGGGTGGGGCCACCTGCCGGTAGGTGTGCGGTAGGCTTTTCTCCGTCGCAGGACGCA
GGGTTCGGGCCTAGGGTAGGCTCTCCTGAATCGACAGGCGCCGGACCTCTGGTGAGGGGAGGGATAAGTG
AGGCGTCAGTTTCTTTGGTCGGTTTTATGTACCTATCTTCTTAAGTAGCTGAAGCTCCGGTTTTGAACTA
TGCGCTCGGGGTTGGCGAGTGTGTTTTGTGAAGTTTTTTAGGCACCTTTTGAAATGTAATCATTTGGGTC
AATATGTAATTTTCAGTGTTAGACTAGTAAATTGTCCGCTAAATTCTGGCCGTTTTTGGCTTTTTTGTTA
GACGAAGCTTGGGCTGCAGGTCGACTCTAGAGGATCTGAATTCTGGACCGGTGCCACCATGGACTATAAG
GACCACGACGGAGACTACAAGGATCATGATATTGATTACAAAGACGATGACGATAAGATGGCCCCAAAGA
AGAAGCGGAAGGTCGGTATCCACGGAGTCCCAGCAGCCGACAAGAAGTACAGCATCGGCCTGGACATCGG
CACCAACTCTGTGGGCTGGGCCGTGATCACCGACGAGTACAAGGTGCCCAGCAAGAAATTCAAGGTGCTG
GGCAACACCGACCGGCACAGCATCAAGAAGAACCTGATCGGAGCCCTGCTGTTCGACAGCGGCGAAACAG
CCGAGGCCACCCGGCTGAAGAGAACCGCCAGAAGAAGATACACCAGACGGAAGAACCGGATCTGCTATCT
GCAAGAGATCTTCAGCAACGAGATGGCCAAGGTGGACGACAGCTTCTTCCACAGACTGGAAGAGTCCTTC
CTGGTGGAAGAGGATAAGAAGCACGAGCGGCACCCCATCTTCGGCAACATCGTGGACGAGGTGGCCTACC
ACGAGAAGTACCCCACCATCTACCACCTGAGAAAGAAACTGGTGGACAGCACCGACAAGGCCGACCTGCG
GCTGATCTATCTGGCCCTGGCCCACATGATCAAGTTCCGGGGCCACTTCCTGATCGAGGGCGACCTGAAC
CCCGACAACAGCGACGTGGACAAGCTGTTCATCCAGCTGGTGCAGACCTACAACCAGCTGTTCGAGGAAA
ACCCCATCAACGCCAGCGGCGTGGACGCCAAGGCCATCCTGTCTGCCAGACTGAGCAAGAGCAGACGGCT
GGAAAATCTGATCGCCCAGCTGCCCGGCGAGAAGAAGAATGGCCTGTTCGGAAACCTGATTGCCCTGAGC
CTGGGCCTGACCCCCAACTTCAAGAGCAACTTCGACCTGGCCGAGGATGCCAAACTGCAGCTGAGCAAGG
ACACCTACGACGACGACCTGGACAACCTGCTGGCCCAGATCGGCGACCAGTACGCCGACCTGTTTCTGGC
CGCCAAGAACCTGTCCGACGCCATCCTGCTGAGCGACATCCTGAGAGTGAACACCGAGATCACCAAGGCC
CCCCTGAGCGCCTCTATGATCAAGAGATACGACGAGCACCACCAGGACCTGACCCTGCTGAAAGCTCTCG
TGCGGCAGCAGCTGCCTGAGAAGTACAAAGAGATTTTCTTCGACCAGAGCAAGAACGGCTACGCCGGCTA
CATTGACGGCGGAGCCAGCCAGGAAGAGTTCTACAAGTTCATCAAGCCCATCCTGGAAAAGATGGACGGC
ACCGAGGAACTGCTCGTGAAGCTGAACAGAGAGGACCTGCTGCGGAAGCAGCGGACCTTCGACAACGGCA
GCATCCCCCACCAGATCCACCTGGGAGAGCTGCACGCCATTCTGCGGCGGCAGGAAGATTTTTACCCATT
CCTGAAGGACAACCGGGAAAAGATCGAGAAGATCCTGACCTTCCGCATCCCCTACTACGTGGGCCCTCTG
GCCAGGGGAAACAGCAGATTCGCCTGGATGACCAGAAAGAGCGAGGAAACCATCACCCCCTGGAACTTCG
AGGAAGTGGTGGACAAGGGCGCTTCCGCCCAGAGCTTCATCGAGCGGATGACCAACTTCGATAAGAACCT
GCCCAACGAGAAGGTGCTGCCCAAGCACAGCCTGCTGTACGAGTACTTCACCGTGTATAACGAGCTGACC
AAAGTGAAATACGTGACCGAGGGAATGAGAAAGCCCGCCTTCCTGAGCGGCGAGCAGAAAAAGGCCATCG
TGGACCTGCTGTTCAAGACCAACCGGAAAGTGACCGTGAAGCAGCTGAAAGAGGACTACTTCAAGAAAAT
CGAGTGCTTCGACTCCGTGGAAATCTCCGGCGTGGAAGATCGGTTCAACGCCTCCCTGGGCACATACCAC
GATCTGCTGAAAATTATCAAGGACAAGGACTTCCTGGACAATGAGGAAAACGAGGACATTCTGGAAGATA
TCGTGCTGACCCTGACACTGTTTGAGGACAGAGAGATGATCGAGGAACGGCTGAAAACCTATGCCCACCT
GTTCGACGACAAAGTGATGAAGCAGCTGAAGCGGCGGAGATACACCGGCTGGGGCAGGCTGAGCCGGAAG
CTGATCAACGGCATCCGGGACAAGCAGTCCGGCAAGACAATCCTGGATTTCCTGAAGTCCGACGGCTTCG
CCAACAGAAACTTCATGCAGCTGATCCACGACGACAGCCTGACCTTTAAAGAGGACATCCAGAAAGCCCA
GGTGTCCGGCCAGGGCGATAGCCTGCACGAGCACATTGCCAATCTGGCCGGCAGCCCCGCCATTAAGAAG
GGCATCCTGCAGACAGTGAAGGTGGTGGACGAGCTCGTGAAAGTGATGGGCCGGCACAAGCCCGAGAACA
TCGTGATCGAAATGGCCAGAGAGAACCAGACCACCCAGAAGGGACAGAAGAACAGCCGCGAGAGAATGAA
GCGGATCGAAGAGGGCATCAAAGAGCTGGGCAGCCAGATCCTGAAAGAACACCCCGTGGAAAACACCCAG
CTGCAGAACGAGAAGCTGTACCTGTACTACCTGCAGAATGGGCGGGATATGTACGTGGACCAGGAACTGG
ACATCAACCGGCTGTCCGACTACGATGTGGACCATATCGTGCCTCAGAGCTTTCTGAAGGACGACTCCAT
CGACAACAAGGTGCTGACCAGAAGCGACAAGAACCGGGGCAAGAGCGACAACGTGCCCTCCGAAGAGGTC
GTGAAGAAGATGAAGAACTACTGGCGGCAGCTGCTGAACGCCAAGCTGATTACCCAGAGAAAGTTCGACA
ATCTGACCAAGGCCGAGAGAGGCGGCCTGAGCGAACTGGATAAGGCCGGCTTCATCAAGAGACAGCTGGT
GGAAACCCGGCAGATCACAAAGCACGTGGCACAGATCCTGGACTCCCGGATGAACACTAAGTACGACGAG
AATGACAAGCTGATCCGGGAAGTGAAAGTGATCACCCTGAAGTCCAAGCTGGTGTCCGATTTCCGGAAGG
ATTTCCAGTTTTACAAAGTGCGCGAGATCAACAACTACCACCACGCCCACGACGCCTACCTGAACGCCGT
CGTGGGAACCGCCCTGATCAAAAAGTACCCTAAGCTGGAAAGCGAGTTCGTGTACGGCGACTACAAGGTG
TACGACGTGCGGAAGATGATCGCCAAGAGCGAGCAGGAAATCGGCAAGGCTACCGCCAAGTACTTCTTCT
ACAGCAACATCATGAACTTTTTCAAGACCGAGATTACCCTGGCCAACGGCGAGATCCGGAAGCGGCCTCT
GATCGAGACAAACGGCGAAACCGGGGAGATCGTGTGGGATAAGGGCCGGGATTTTGCCACCGTGCGGAAA
GTGCTGAGCATGCCCCAAGTGAATATCGTGAAAAAGACCGAGGTGCAGACAGGCGGCTTCAGCAAAGAGT
CTATCCTGCCCAAGAGGAACAGCGATAAGCTGATCGCCAGAAAGAAGGACTGGGACCCTAAGAAGTACGG
CGGCTTCGACAGCCCCACCGTGGCCTATTCTGTGCTGGTGGTGGCCAAAGTGGAAAAGGGCAAGTCCAAG
AAACTGAAGAGTGTGAAAGAGCTGCTGGGGATCACCATCATGGAAAGAAGCAGCTTCGAGAAGAATCCCA
TCGACTTTCTGGAAGCCAAGGGCTACAAAGAAGTGAAAAAGGACCTGATCATCAAGCTGCCTAAGTACTC
CCTGTTCGAGCTGGAAAACGGCCGGAAGAGAATGCTGGCCTCTGCCGGCGAACTGCAGAAGGGAAACGAA
CTGGCCCTGCCCTCCAAATATGTGAACTTCCTGTACCTGGCCAGCCACTATGAGAAGCTGAAGGGCTCCC
CCGAGGATAATGAGCAGAAACAGCTGTTTGTGGAACAGCACAAGCACTACCTGGACGAGATCATCGAGCA
GATCAGCGAGTTCTCCAAGAGAGTGATCCTGGCCGACGCTAATCTGGACAAAGTGCTGTCCGCCTACAAC
AAGCACCGGGATAAGCCCATCAGAGAGCAGGCCGAGAATATCATCCACCTGTTTACCCTGACCAATCTGG
GAGCCCCTGCCGCCTTCAAGTACTTTGACACCACCATCGACCGGAAGAGGTACACCAGCACCAAAGAGGT
GCTGGACGCCACCCTGATCCACCAGAGCATCACCGGCCTGTACGAGACACGGATCGACCTGTCTCAGCTG
GGAGGCGACAAAAGGCCGGCGGCCACGAAAAAGGCCGGCCAGGCAAAAAAGAAAAAGGGCGGTGAGGGCA
GAGGAAGTCTGCTAACATGCGGTGACGTCGAGGAGAATCCTGGCCCAATGGTGAGCAAGGGCGAGGAGGA
TAACATGGCCATCATCAAGGAGTTCATGCGCTTCAAGGTGCACATGGAGGGCTCCGTGAACGGCCACGAG
TTCGAGATCGAGGGCGAGGGCGAGGGCCGCCCCTACGAGGGCACCCAGACCGCCAAGCTGAAGGTGACCA
AGGGTGGCCCCCTGCCCTTCGCCTGGGACATCCTGTCCCCTCAGTTCATGTACGGCTCCAAGGCCTACGT
GAAGCACCCCGCCGACATCCCCGACTACTTGAAGCTGTCCTTCCCCGAGGGCTTCAAGTGGGAGCGCGTG
ATGAACTTCGAGGACGGCGGCGTGGTGACCGTGACCCAGGACTCCTCCCTGCAGGACGGCGAGTTCATCT
ACAAGGTGAAGCTGCGCGGCACCAACTTCCCCTCCGACGGCCCCGTAATGCAGAAGAAGACCATGGGCTG
GGAGGCCTCCTCCGAGCGGATGTACCCCGAGGACGGCGCCCTGAAGGGCGAGATCAAGCAGAGGCTGAAG
CTGAAGGACGGCGGCCACTACGACGCTGAGGTCAAGACCACCTACAAGGCCAAGAAGCCCGTGCAGCTGC
CCGGCGCCTACAACGTCAACATCAAGTTGGACATCACCTCCCACAACGAGGACTACACCATCGTGGAACA
GTACGAACGCGCCGAGGGCCGCCACTCCACCGGCGGCATGGACGAGCTGTACAAGTAGTGACAATTCGAT
ATCAAGCTTATCGATAATCAACCTCTGGATTACAAAATTTGTGAAAGATTGACTGGTATTCTTAACTATG
TTGCTCCTTTTACGCTATGTGGATACGCTGCTTTAATGCCTTTGTATCATGCTATTGCTTCCCGTATGGC
TTTCATTTTCTCCTCCTTGTATAAATCCTGGTTGCTGTCTCTTTATGAGGAGTTGTGGCCCGTTGTCAGG
CAACGTGGCGTGGTGTGCACTGTGTTTGCTGACGCAACCCCCACTGGTTGGGGCATTGCCACCACCTGTC
AGCTCCTTTCCGGGACTTTCGCTTTCCCCCTCCCTATTGCCACGGCGGAACTCATCGCCGCCTGCCTTGC
CCGCTGCTGGACAGGGGCTCGGCTGTTGGGCACTGACAATTCCGTGGTGTTGTCGGGGAAATCATCGTCC
TTTCCTTGGCTGCTCGCCTGTGTTGCCACCTGGATTCTGCGCGGGACGTCCTTCTGCTACGTCCCTTCGG
CCCTCAATCCAGCGGACCTTCCTTCCCGCGGCCTGCTGCCGGCTCTGCGGCCTCTTCCGCGTCTTCGCCT
TCGCCCTCAGACGAGTCGGATCTCCCTTTGGGCCGCCTCCCCGCATCGATACCGTCGACCTCGATCGAGA
CCTAGAAAAACATGGAGCAATCACAAGTAGCAATACAGCAGCTACCAATGCTGATTGTGCCTGGCTAGAA
GCACAAGAGGAGGAGGAGGTGGGTTTTCCAGTCACACCTCAGGTACCTTTAAGACCAATGACTTACAAGG
CAGCTGTAGATCTTAGCCACTTTTTAAAAGAAAAGGGGGGACTGGAAGGGCTAATTCACTCCCAACGAAG
ACAAGATATCCTTGATCTGTGGATCTACCACACACAAGGCTACTTCCCTGATTGGCAGAACTACACACCA
GGGCCAGGGATCAGATATCCACTGACCTTTGGATGGTGCTACAAGCTAGTACCAGTTGAGCAAGAGAAGG
TAGAAGAAGCCAATGAAGGAGAGAACACCCGCTTGTTACACCCTGTGAGCCTGCATGGGATGGATGACCC
GGAGAGAGAAGTATTAGAGTGGAGGTTTGACAGCCGCCTAGCATTTCATCACATGGCCCGAGAGCTGCAT
CCGGACTGTACTGGGTCTCTCTGGTTAGACCAGATCTGAGCCTGGGAGCTCTCTGGCTAACTAGGGAACC
CACTGCTTAAGCCTCAATAAAGCTTGCCTTGAGTGCTTCAAGTAGTGTGTGCCCGTCTGTTGTGTGACTC
TGGTAACTAGAGATCCCTCAGACCCTTTTAGTCAGTGTGGAAAATCTCTAGCAGGGCCCGTTTAAACCCG
CTGATCAGCCTCGACTGTGCCTTCTAGTTGCCAGCCATCTGTTGTTTGCCCCTCCCCCGTGCCTTCCTTG
ACCCTGGAAGGTGCCACTCCCACTGTCCTTTCCTAATAAAATGAGGAAATTGCATCGCATTGTCTGAGTA
GGTGTCATTCTATTCTGGGGGGTGGGGTGGGGCAGGACAGCAAGGGGGAGGATTGGGAAGACAATAGCAG
GCATGCTGGGGATGCGGTGGGCTCTATGGCTTCTGAGGCGGAAAGAACCAGCTGGGGCTCTAGGGGGTAT
CCCC
[124 nt withheld, positions 11905-12028]
C
[91 nt withheld, positions 12030-12120]
A
[49 nt withheld, positions 12122-12170]
CCTTTGACGTTGGAGTCCACGTTCTTT
[37 nt withheld, positions 12198-12234]
ACCCTATCTCGGTCTATTCTTTTGATTTATAAGGGATTTTGCCGATTTCGGCCTATTGGTTAAAAAATGA
GCTGATTTAACAAAAATTTAACGCGAATTAATTCTGTGGAATGTGTGTCAGTTAGGGTGTGGAAAGTCCC
CAGGCTCCCCAGCAGGCAGAAGTATGCAAAGCATGCATCTCAATTAGTCAGCAACCAGGTGTGGAAAGTC
CCCAGGCTCCCCAGCAGGCAGAAGTATGCAAAGCATGCATCTCAATTAGTCAGCAACCATAGTCCCGCCC
CTAACTCCGCCCATCCCGCCCCTAACTCCGCCCAGTTCCGCCCATTCTCCGCCCCATGGCTGACTAATTT
TTTTTATTTATGCAGAGGCCGAGGCCGCCTCTGCCTCTGAGCTATTCCAGAAGTAGTGAGGAGGCTTTTT
TGGAGGCCTAGGCTTTTGCAAAAAGCTCCCGGGAGCTTGTATATCCATTTTCGGATCTGATCAGCACGTG
TTGACAATTAATCATCGGCATAGTATATCGGCATAGTATAATACGACAAGGTGAGGAACTAAACCATGGC
CAAGTTGACCAGTGCCGTTCCGGTGCTCACCGCGCGCGACGTCGCCGGAGCGGTCGAGTTCTGGACCGAC
CGGCTCGGGTTCTCCCGGGACTTCGTGGAGGACGACTTCGCCGGTGTGGTCCGGGACGACGTGACCCTGT
TCATCAGCGCGGTCCAGGACCAGGTGGTGCCGGACAACACCCTGGCCTGGGTGTGGGTGCGCGGCCTGGA
CGAGCTGTACGCCGAGTGGTCGGAGGTCGTGTCCACGAACTTCCGGGACGCCTCCGGGCCGGCCATGACC
GAGATCGGCGAGCAGCCGTGGGGGCGGGAGTTCGCCCTGCGCGACCCGGCCGGCAACTGCGTGCACTTCG
TGGCCGAGGAGCAGGACTGACACGTGCTACGAGATTTCGATTCCACCGCCGCCTTCTATGAAAGGTTGGG
CTTCGGAATCGTTTTCCGGGACGCCGGCTGGATGATCCTCCAGCGCGGGGATCTCATGCTGGAGTTCTTC
GCCCACCCCAACTTGTTTATTGCAGCTTATAATGGTTACAAATAAAGCAATAGCATCACAAATTTCACAA
ATAAAGCATTTTTTTCACTGCATTCTAGTTGTGGTTTGTCCAAACTCATCAATGTATCTTATCATGTCTG
TATACCGTCGACCTCTAGCTAGAGCTTGGCGTAATCATGGTCATAGCTGTTTCCTGTGTGAAATTGTTAT
CCGCTCACAATTCCACACAACATACGAGCCGGAAGCATAAAGTGTAAAGCCTGGGGTGCCTAATGAGTGA
GCTAACTCACATTAATTGCGTTGCGCTCACTGCCCGCTTTCCAGTCGGGAAACCTGTCGTGCCAGCTGCA
TTAATGAATCGGCCAACGCGCGGGGAGAGGCGGTTTGCGTATTGGGCGCTCTTCCGCTTCCTCGCTCACT
GACTCGCTGCGCTCGGTCGTTCGGCTGCGGCGAGCGGTATCAGCTCACTCAAAGGCGGTAATACGGTTAT
CCACAGAATCAGGGGATAACGCAGGAAAGAACATGTGAGCAAAAGGCCAGCAAAAGGCCAGGAACCGTAA
AAAGGCCGCGTTGCTGGCGTTTTTCCATAGGCTCCGCCCCCCTGACGAGCATCACAAAAATCGACGCTCA
AGTCAGAGGTGGCGAAACCCGACAGGACTATAAAGATACCAGGCGTTTCCCCCTGGAAGCTCCCTCGTGC
GCTCTCCTGTTCCGACCCTGCCGCTTACCGGATACCTGTCCGCCTTTCTCCCTTCGGGAAGCGTGGCGCT
TTCTCATAGCTCACGCTGTAGGTATCTCAGTTCGGTGTAGGTCGTTCGCTCCAAGCTGGGCTGTGTGCAC
GAACCCCCCGTTCAGCCCGACCGCTGCGCCTTATCCGGTAACTATCGTCTTGAGTCCAACCCGGTAAGAC
ACGACTTATCGCCACTGGCAGCAGCCACTGGTAACAGGATTAGCAGAGCGAGGTATGTAGGCGGTGCTAC
AGAG
Features (pLannotate 1.2.2; 35 found; start..end, strand, type, name):
    357..1217    -  CDS            AmpR: β-lactamase; bla; confers resistance to ampicillin, carbenicillin, and related antibiotics
   1218..1322    -  promoter       AmpR promoter: bla
   1381..1433    -  misc_feature   bom (fragment): basis of mobility region from pBR322
   1588..1967    +  enhancer       CMV enhancer: human cytomegalovirus immediate early enhancer
   1968..2167    +  promoter       CMV promoter: human cytomegalovirus (CMV) immediate early promoter
   2185..2365    +  LTR            5' LTR (truncated): truncated 5' long terminal repeat (LTR) from HIV-1
   2412..2537    +  misc_feature   HIV-1 Ψ: packaging signal of human immunodeficiency virus type 1
   2521..2884    +  CDS            HIV-1 gag (fragment): gag protein from human immunodeficiency virus 1; gag
   3030..3263    +  misc_feature   RRE: The Rev response element (RRE) of HIV-1 allows for Rev-dependent mRNA export from the nucleus to the cytoplasm.
   3640..3740    +  CDS            Rev (fragment): human immunodeficiency virus 1 (HIV-1) Rev protein; rev; enhances nuclear export of unspliced and incompletely spliced viral mRNAs
   3790..3907    +  misc_feature   cPPT/CTS: central polypurine tract and central termination sequence of HIV-1
   3972..5183    +  promoter       UbC promoter: human ubiquitin C promoter
   5194..5216    -  misc_feature   MCS (fragment): pUC18/19 multiple cloning site
   5359..6960    +  CDS            Cas9(N): N-terminal portion of Streptococcus pyogenes Cas9 (Zetsche et al., 2015)
   6961..9459    +  CDS            Cas9(C): C-terminal portion of Streptococcus pyogenes Cas9 (Zetsche et al., 2015)
   9460..9507    +  CDS            nucleoplasmin NLS: bipartite nuclear localization signal from nucleoplasmin
   9568..10278   +  CDS            mCherry: monomeric derivative of DsRed fluorescent protein (Shaner et al., 2004) mammalian codon-optimized
  10283..10306   +  misc_feature   MCS (fragment): pBluescript multiple cloning site
  10306..10894   +  misc_feature   WPRE: woodchuck hepatitis virus posttranscriptional regulatory element
  10895..10914   +  misc_feature   MCS (fragment): pBluescript multiple cloning site
  10916..11416   +  CDS            nef (fragment): NEF_HV1LA - Experimental evidence at protein level: Swiss-Prot protein existence level 1. Extracellular Nef protein targets CD4(+) T-lymphocytes for apoptosis by interacting with CXCR4 surface receptors. From Human immunodeficiency virus type 1 group M subtype B (isolate Lai) (HIV-1).
  11423..11603   +  LTR            5' LTR (truncated): truncated 5' long terminal repeat (LTR) from HIV-1
  11635..11859   +  polyA_signal   bGH poly(A) signal: bovine growth hormone polyadenylation signal
  11863..11884   +  promoter       SV40 promoter (fragment): SV40 enhancer and early promoter
  11905..12333   +  rep_origin     f1 ori (sequence partly withheld): f1 bacteriophage origin of replication; arrow indicates direction of (+) strand synthesis
  12347..12676   +  promoter       SV40 promoter: SV40 enhancer and early promoter
  12724..12771   +  promoter       EM7 promoter: synthetic bacterial promoter&nbsp
  12790..13164   +  CDS            BleoR: antibiotic-binding protein; Sh ble from Streptoalloteichus hindustanus; confers resistance to bleomycin, phleomycin, and Zeocin™
  13174..13299   +  CDS            ble (fragment): BLE_KLEPN - Experimental evidence at protein level: Swiss-Prot protein existence level 1. Binding protein with a strong affinity to the bleomycin family of antibiotics. Binds to CL990; an antimitotic-antibiotic compound. From Klebsiella pneumoniae.
  13294..13415   +  polyA_signal   SV40 poly(A) signal: SV40 polyadenylation signal
  13486..13508   -  protein_bind   lac operator (fragment): The lac repressor binds to the lac operator to inhibit transcription in E. coli. This inhibition can be relieved by adding lactose or isopropyl-β-D-thiogalactopyranoside (IPTG). lac repressor encoded by lacI
  13512..13542   -  promoter       lac promoter: promoter for the E. coli lac operon
  13557..13578   -  protein_bind   CAP binding site: CAP binding activates transcription in the presence of cAMP. E. coli catabolite activator protein
  13591..13683   -  CDS            lacI (fragment): lac repressor; lacI; The lac repressor binds to the lac operator to inhibit transcription in E. coli. This inhibition can be relieved by adding lactose or isopropyl-β-D-thiogalactopyranoside (IPTG).
  13866..186     -  rep_origin     ori (across the origin): high-copy-number ColE1/pMB1/pBR322/pUC origin of replication
