[The description below was written by a language model from this plasmid's Addgene catalogue record and pLannotate feature annotations shown in this document.]
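Description:
FUCas9Cherry is a third-generation-style HIV-1 lentiviral transfer plasmid built on the FUGW backbone, in which the original EGFP coding sequence was replaced by a Cas9-T2A-mCherry cassette. It is propagated in E. coli as a high-copy plasmid through a ColE1/pUC-type origin and selected with ampicillin (β-lactamase). The backbone also carries an f1 origin and, outside the viral genome, an SV40/EM7-driven bleomycin/Zeocin resistance cassette with an SV40 poly(A) signal.

The viral portion begins with a CMV enhancer/promoter fused to a truncated 5' LTR, which drives production of genomic RNA in packaging cells. This is followed by the Ψ packaging signal with a gag fragment, the Rev response element for nuclear export of unspliced RNA, and the cPPT/CTS, which aids transduction. The internal human ubiquitin C promoter drives a human codon-optimised Streptococcus pyogenes Cas9 carrying a nucleoplasmin nuclear localisation signal at its C-terminus. The catalogue lists a 3xFLAG tag, although the feature table does not annotate it separately. According to the backbone modification note, a T2A self-cleaving peptide links Cas9 to mCherry, so both proteins come from one transcript and red fluorescence marks Cas9-expressing cells. A WPRE downstream enhances transcript expression, and the cassette ends at a second truncated LTR followed by a bGH poly(A) signal.

The construct is used to deliver constitutive Cas9 to mammalian cells by lentiviral transduction, with transduced cells identified or sorted by mCherry. It contains no guide RNA cassette. The associated publication describes an inducible lentiviral guide RNA platform, which suggests that guides are supplied from a separate vector.
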