Addgene plasmid #70182: FUCas9Cherry
Purpose: Expresses Cas9 with fluorescent Cherry reporter
Depositing lab: Marco Herold. Depositing organization: Walter and Eliza Hall Institute of Medical Research. Publication: An inducible lentiviral guide RNA platform enables the identification of tumor-essential genes and tumor-promoting mutations in vivo. Aubrey BJ, Kelly GL, Kueh AJ, Brennan MS, O'Connor L, Milla L, Wilcox S, Tai L, Strasser A, Herold MJ. Cell Rep. 2015 Mar 3;10(8):1422-32. doi: 10.1016/j.celrep.2015.02.002. Epub 2015 Feb 26. PubMed 25732831.
Backbone
  Vector backbone: FUGW
  Backbone manufacturer: David Baltimore
  Modifications to backbone: FUGW was modified by replacing EGFP coding sequence with Cas9_T2AmCherry
  Vector type: Mammalian Expression, Lentiviral, CRISPR
Growth in bacteria
  Bacterial resistance: Ampicillin, 100 μg/mL
  Growth temperature: 37°C
  Growth strain: NEB Stable
  Copy number: High Copy
Gene/Insert
  Gene/Insert name: humanised S.pyogenes cas9
  Species: S.pyogenes
  Insert size (bp): 4290
  Promoter: hUbC
  Tag / fusion protein: 3xFLAG
  Cloning method: Restriction Enzyme; 5′ cloning site EcoR1 (not destroyed); 3′ cloning site BamH1 (destroyed during cloning)
  Sequencing primers: 5′ ggcgagtgtgttttgtgaag
Terms and licenses: Academic/Nonprofit Terms; Industry Terms: Not Available to Industry
How to cite: FUCas9Cherry was a gift from Marco Herold (Addgene plasmid # 70182 ; http://n2t.net/addgene:70182 ; RRID:Addgene_70182)
