>Addgene plasmid #70182 | FUCas9Cherry | addgene partial sequence | sequence record 128918 | hUBCpro-F 5'-TGAAGCTCCGGTTTTGAACT-3'
GAGTGTGTTTTGTGAAGTTTTTTAGGCACCTTTTGAAATGTAATCATTTGGGTCAATATGTAATTTTCAG
TGTTAGACTAGTAAATTGTCCGCTAAATTCTGGCCGTTTTTGGCTTTTTTGTTAGACGAAGCTTGGGCTG
CAGGTCGACTCTAGAGGATCTGAATTCTGGACCGGTGCCACCATGGACTATAAGGACCACGACGGAGACT
ACAAGGATCATGATATTGATTACAAAGACGATGACGATAAGATGGCCCCAAAGAAGAAGCGGAAGGTCGG
TATCCACGGAGTCCCAGCAGCCGACAAGAAGTACAGCATCGGCCTGGACATCGGCACCAACTCTGTGGGC
TGGGCCGTGATCACCGACGAGTACAAGGTGCCCAGCAAGAAATTCAAGGTGCTGGGCAACACCGACCGGC
ACAGCATCAAGAAGAACCTGATCGGAGCCCTGCTGTTCGACAGCGGCGAAACAGCCGAGGCCACCCGGCT
GAAGAGAACCGCCAGAAGAAGATACACCAGACGGAAGAACCGGATCTGCTATCTGCAAGAGATCTTCAGC
AACGAGATGGCCAAGGTGGACGACAGCTTCTTCCACAGACTGGAAGAGTCCTTCCTGGTGGAAGAGGATA
AGAAGCACGAGCGGCACCCCATCTTCGGCAACATCGTGGACGAGGTGGCCTACCACGAGAAGTACCCCAC
CATCTACCACCTGAGAAAGAAACTGGTGGACAGCACCGACAAGGCCGACCTGCGGCTGATCTATCTGGCC
CTGGCCCACATGATCAAGTTCCGGGGCCACTTCCTGATCGAGGGCGACCTGAACCCCGACAACAGCGACG
TGGACAAGCTGTTCATCCAGCTGGTGCAGACCTACAACCAGCTGTTCGAGGAAAACCCCATCAACGCCAG
CGGCGTGGACGCCAAGGCCATCCTGTCTGCCAGACTGAGCAAGAGCAGACGGCTGGAAAATCTGATCGCC
CAGCTGCCCGGCGAGAAGAAGAATGGCCTGTTCGGAAACCTGATTGCCCTGAGCCTGGGCCTGACCCC
