>Addgene plasmid #70182 | FUCas9Cherry | addgene partial sequence | sequence record 128919 | dCas9-R2 5'-GGGTTTCCACCAGCTGTCTC-3'
CAGTTCGCTCAGGCCGCCTCTCTCGGCCTTGGTCAGATTGTCGAACTTTCTCTGGGTAATCAGCTTGGCG
TTCAGCAGCTGCCGCCAGTAGTTCTTCATCTTCTTCACGACCTCTTCGGAGGGCACGTTGTCGCTCTTGC
CCCGGTTCTTGTCGCTTCTGGTCAGCACCTTGTTGTCGATGGAGTCGTCCTTCAGAAAGCTCTGAGGCAC
GATATGGTCCACATCGTAGTCGGACAGCCGGTTGATGTCCAGTTCCTGGTCCACGTACATATCCCGCCCA
TTCTGCAGGTAGTACAGGTACAGCTTCTCGTTCTGCAGCTGGGTGTTTTCCACGGGGTGTTCTTTCAGGA
TCTGGCTGCCCAGCTCTTTGATGCCCTCTTCGATCCGCTTCATTCTCTCGCGGCTGTTCTTCTGTCCCTT
CTGGGTGGTCTGGTTCTCTCTGGCCATTTCGATCACGATGTTCTCGGGCTTGTGCCGGCCCATCACTTTC
ACGAGCTCGTCCACCACCTTCACTGTCTGCAGGATGCCCTTCTTAATGGCGGGGCTGCCGGCCAGATTGG
CAATGTGCTCGTGCAGGCTATCGCCCTGGCCGGACACCTGGGCTTTCTGGATGTCCTCTTTAAAGGTCAG
GCTGTCGTCGTGGATCAGCTGCATGAAGTTTCTGTTGGCGAAGCCGTCGGACTTCAGGAAATCCAGGATT
GTCTTGCCGGACTGCTTGTCCCGGATGCCGTTGATCAGCTTCCGGCTCAGCCTGCCCCAGCCGGTGTATC
TCCGCCGCTTCAGCTGCTTCATCACTTTGTCGTCGAACAGGTGGGCATAGGTTTTCAGCCGTTCCTCGAT
CATCTCTCTGTCCTCAAACAGTGTCAGGGTCAGCACGATATCTTCCAGAATGTCCTCGTTTTCCTCATTG
TCCAGGAAGTCCTTGTCCTTGATAATTTTCAGCAGATCGTGGTATGTGCCCAGGGAGGCGTTGAACCGAT
CTTCCACGCCGGAGATTTCCACGGAGTCGAAGCACTCGATTT
