>Addgene plasmid #70182 | FUCas9Cherry | addgene partial sequence | sequence record 128920 | Futet-R 5'-CAAAGGCATTAAAGCAGCGT-3'
AAGGAGCAACATAGTTAAGAATACCAGTCAATCTTTCACAAATTTTGTAATCCAGAGGTTGATTATCGAT
AAGCTTGATATCGAATTGTCACTACTTGTACAGCTCGTCCATGCCGCCGGTGGAGTGGCGGCCCTCGGCG
CGTTCGTACTGTTCCACGATGGTGTAGTCCTCGTTGTGGGAGGTGATGTCCAACTTGATGTTGACGTTGT
AGGCGCCGGGCAGCTGCACGGGCTTCTTGGCCTTGTAGGTGGTCTTGACCTCAGCGTCGTAGTGGCCGCC
GTCCTTCAGCTTCAGCCTCTGCTTGATCTCGCCCTTCAGGGCGCCGTCCTCGGGGTACATCCGCTCGGAG
GAGGCCTCCCAGCCCATGGTCTTCTTCTGCATTACGGGGCCGTCGGAGGGGAAGTTGGTGCCGCGCAGCT
TCACCTTGTAGATGAACTCGCCGTCCTGCAGGGAGGAGTCCTGGGTCACGGTCACCACGCCGCCGTCCTC
GAAGTTCATCACGCGCTCCCACTTGAAGCCCTCGGGGAAGGACAGCTTCAAGTAGTCGGGGATGTCGGCG
GGGTGCTTCACGTAGGCCTTGGAGCCGTACATGAACTGAGGGGACAGGATGTCCCAGGCGAAGGGCAGGG
GGCCACCCTTGGTCACCTTCAGCTTGGCGGTCTGGGTGCCCTCGTAGGGGCGGCCCTCGCCCTCGCCCTC
GATCTCGAACTCGTGGCCGTTCACGGAGCCCTCCATGTGCACCTTGAAGCGCATGAACTCCTTGATGATG
GCCATGTTATCCTCCTCGCCCTTGCTCACCATTGGGCCAGGATTCTCCTCGACGTCACCGCATGTTAGCA
GACTTCCTCTGCCCTCACCGCCCTTTTTCTTTTTTGCCTGGCCGGCCTTTTTCGTGGCCGCCGGCCTTTT
GTCGCCTCCCAGCTGAGACAGGTCGATCCGTGTCTCGTACAGGCCGGTGATGCTCTGGTGGATCAGGGTG
GCGTCCAGCACCTCTTTGGTGCTGGTGTACCTCTTCCGGTCGATGGTGGTGTCAAAGTACTTGAAGGCGG
CAGGG
