>Addgene plasmid #70182 | FUCas9Cherry | addgene partial sequence | sequence record 128921 | mCherryseq-R 5'-cctcctcgcccttgctcaccat-3'
CACCGCATGTTAGCAGACTTCCTCTGCCCTCACCGCCCTTTTTCTTTTTTGCCTGGCCGGCCTTTTTCGT
GGCCGCCGGCCTTTTGTCGCCTCCCAGCTGAGACAGGTCGATCCGTGTCTCGTACAGGCCGGTGATGCTC
TGGTGGATCAGGGTGGCGTCCAGCACCTCTTTGGTGCTGGTGTACCTCTTCCGGTCGATGGTGGTGTCAA
AGTACTTGAAGGCGGCAGGGGCTCCCAGATTGGTCAGGGTAAACAGGTGGATGATATTCTCGGCCTGCTC
TCTGATGGGCTTATCCCGGTGCTTGTTGTAGGCGGACAGCACTTTGTCCAGATTAGCGTCGGCCAGGATC
ACTCTCTTGGAGAACTCGCTGATCTGCTCGATGATCTCGTCCAGGTAGTGCTTGTGCTGTTCCACAAACA
GCTGTTTCTGCTCATTATCCTCGGGGGAGCCCTTCAGCTTCTCATAGTGGCTGGCCAGGTACAGGAAGTT
CACATATTTGGAGGGCAGGGCCAGTTCGTTTCCCTTCTGCAGTTCGCCGGCAGAGGCCAGCATTCTCTTC
CGGCCGTTTTCCAGCTCGAACAGGGAGTACTTAGGCAGCTTGATGATCAGGTCCTTTTTCACTTCTTTGT
AGCCCTTGGCTTCCAGAAAGTCGATGGGATTCTTCTCGAAGCTGCTTCTTTCCATGATGGTGATCCCC
